Addgene plasmid #65306: Str-KDEL_neomycin
Purpose: Luminal ER hook only (RUSH system)
Depositing lab: Franck Perez. Publication: Synchronization of secretory protein traffic in populations of cells. Boncompain G, Divoux S, Gareil N, de Forges H, Lescure A, Latreche L, Mercanti V, Jollivet F, Raposo G, Perez F. Nat Methods. 2012 Mar 11;9(5):493-8. doi: 10.1038/nmeth.1928. PubMed 22406856.
Backbone
  Vector backbone: pIRESneo3
  Backbone manufacturer: Clontech
  Vector type: Mammalian Expression
  Selectable markers: Neomycin (select with G418)
Growth in bacteria
  Bacterial resistance: Ampicillin, 100 μg/mL
  Growth temperature: 37°C
  Growth strain: DH5alpha
  Copy number: High Copy
Gene/Insert
  Gene/Insert name: Streptavidin fused to a signal sequence at 5' end and to a KDEL motif at 3' end
  Promoter: CMV
  Tag / fusion protein: Signal Sequence (N terminal on insert); KDEL motif (C terminal on insert)
  Cloning method: Unknown
  Sequencing primers: 5′ CMV Forward; 3′ synth-int-R
Terms and licenses: Academic/Nonprofit Terms; Industry Terms: Not Available to Industry
Depositor comments: luminal tagging
How to cite: Str-KDEL_neomycin was a gift from Franck Perez (Addgene plasmid # 65306 ; http://n2t.net/addgene:65306 ; RRID:Addgene_65306)
