[The description below was written by a language model from this plasmid's Addgene catalogue record and pLannotate feature annotations shown in this document.]
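Description:
Str-KDEL_neomycin is a 5.8 kb mammalian expression plasmid built on the pIRESneo3 backbone that supplies the luminal endoplasmic reticulum "hook" of the RUSH (retention using selective hooks) system, without any accompanying reporter cargo. It is maintained in E. coli through a high-copy ColE1/pUC-type origin and an ampicillin resistance gene (β-lactamase with its own promoter). Short remnants of lac regulatory sequences and a pBR322 bom fragment are backbone carry-over with no stated role.

The expression unit is driven by the CMV immediate early enhancer and promoter, followed by a T7 promoter. The insert encodes core streptavidin from Streptomyces avidinii with an N-terminal signal sequence, which the automated annotation matches to a fragment of human STIM1, and a C-terminal KDEL motif. The signal sequence directs the protein into the ER lumen, and KDEL causes it to be retrieved and retained there. Downstream lie a chimeric intron, an EMCV IRES and the NeoR/KanR aminoglycoside phosphotransferase gene, ending in SV40 polyadenylation signals. Because hook and marker are translated from one bicistronic transcript, G418 selection enriches for cells that also express the streptavidin hook, which is convenient for generating stable lines.

In RUSH experiments, a secretory protein of interest fused to a streptavidin-binding peptide is held in the ER by binding to this hook. Adding biotin displaces it, releasing the cargo as a synchronous wave whose trafficking through the secretory pathway can be followed. This hook-only plasmid is suited to luminally tagged cargos supplied from a separate construct. The small annotated HIV-1 LTR and SV40 large T antigen fragments are probably incidental sequence matches rather than functional elements.
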