Features (pLannotate 1.2.2; 20 found; start..end, strand, type, name):
     40..84      -  misc_feature   bom (fragment): basis of mobility region from pBR322
    239..618     +  enhancer       CMV enhancer: human cytomegalovirus immediate early enhancer
    619..822     +  promoter       CMV promoter: human cytomegalovirus (CMV) immediate early promoter
    818..851     +  LTR            5' LTR (truncated) (fragment): truncated 5' long terminal repeat (LTR) from HIV-1
    867..885     +  promoter       T7 promoter: promoter for bacteriophage T7 RNA polymerase
    958..1071    +  CDS            STIM1 (fragment): STIM1_HUMAN - Also known as GOK From Homo sapiens (Human).
   1057..1557    +  CDS            SAV_STRAV (fragment): Experimental evidence at protein level: Swiss-Prot protein existence level 1. The biological function of streptavidin is not known. Forms a strong non-covalent specific complex with biotin (one molecule of biotin per subunit of streptavidin). From Streptomyces avidinii.
   1650..1879    +  intron         chimeric intron: chimera between introns from adenovirus and immunoglobulin heavy chain genes
   2048..2510    +  misc_feature   IRES: internal ribosome entry site (IRES) of the encephalomyocarditis virus (EMCV)
   2537..3331    +  CDS            NeoR/KanR: aminoglycoside phosphotransferase from Tn5; aph(3')-II (or nptII); confers resistance to neomycin, kanamycin, and G418 (Geneticin®)
   3351..3435    +  CDS            large T antigen (fragment): large T antigen from SV40 (simian virus 40)
   3458..3579    +  polyA_signal   SV40 poly(A) signal: SV40 polyadenylation signal
   3590..3641    +  polyA_signal   SV40 poly(A) signal (fragment): SV40 polyadenylation signal
   3705..3721    -  protein_bind   lac operator: The lac repressor binds to the lac operator to inhibit transcription in E. coli. This inhibition can be relieved by adding lactose or isopropyl-β-D-thiogalactopyranoside (IPTG). lac repressor encoded by lacI
   3729..3759    -  promoter       lac promoter: promoter for the E. coli lac operon
   3774..3795    -  protein_bind   CAP binding site: CAP binding activates transcription in the presence of cAMP. E. coli catabolite activator protein
   3808..3900    -  CDS            lacI (fragment): lac repressor; lacI; The lac repressor binds to the lac operator to inhibit transcription in E. coli. This inhibition can be relieved by adding lactose or isopropyl-β-D-thiogalactopyranoside (IPTG).
   4083..4671    -  rep_origin     ori: high-copy-number ColE1/pMB1/pBR322/pUC origin of replication
   4842..5702    -  CDS            AmpR: β-lactamase; bla; confers resistance to ampicillin, carbenicillin, and related antibiotics
   5703..5807    -  promoter       AmpR promoter: bla
>Addgene plasmid #65306 | Str-KDEL_neomycin | depositor full sequence | sequence record 110514 | Full Sequence
CGTCGACGGATCGGGAGATCTCCCGATCCCCTATGGTCGACTCTCAGTACAATCTGCTCTGATGCCGCAT
AGTTAAGCCAGTATCTGCTCCCTGCTTGTGTGTTGGAGGTCGCTGAGTAGTGCGCGAGCAAAATTTAAGC
TACAACAAGGCAAGGCTTGACCGACAATTGCATGAAGAATCTGCTTAGGGTTAGGCGTTTTGCGCTGCTT
CGCGATGTACGGGCCAGATATACGCGTTGACATTGATTATTGACTAGTTATTAATAGTAATCAATTACGG
GGTCATTAGTTCATAGCCCATATATGGAGTTCCGCGTTACATAACTTACGGTAAATGGCCCGCCTGGCTG
ACCGCCCAACGACCCCCGCCCATTGACGTCAATAATGACGTATGTTCCCATAGTAACGCCAATAGGGACT
TTCCATTGACGTCAATGGGTGGACTATTTACGGTAAACTGCCCACTTGGCAGTACATCAAGTGTATCATA
TGCCAAGTACGCCCCCTATTGACGTCAATGACGGTAAATGGCCCGCCTGGCATTATGCCCAGTACATGAC
CTTATGGGACTTTCCTACTTGGCAGTACATCTACGTATTAGTCATCGCTATTACCATGGTGATGCGGTTT
TGGCAGTACATCAATGGGCGTGGATAGCGGTTTGACTCACGGGGATTTCCAAGTCTCCACCCCATTGACG
TCAATGGGAGTTTGTTTTGGCACCAAAATCAACGGGACTTTCCAAAATGTCGTAACAACTCCGCCCCATT
GACGCAAATGGGCGGTAGGCGTGTACGGTGGGAGGTCTATATAAGCAGAGCTCTCTGGCTAACTAGAGAA
CCCACTGCTTACTGGCTTATCGAAATTAATACGACTCACTATAGGGAGACCCAAGCTTGGTACCGAGCTC
GGATCGATATCTGCGGCCTAGCTAGCGCTTAAGGCCTGTTAACCGGTATGGATGTATGCGTCCGTCTTGC
CCTGTGGCTCCTCTGGGGACTCCTCCTGCACCAGGGCCAGAGCCTCAGCCATAGTCACAGTGAGAAGGCG
ACAGGAACCAGCTCGGGCGCCGGTTTAAACGACCCTAGCAAAGACTCAAAAGCTCAGGTGTCCGCTGCCG
AGGCTGGCATTACTGGAACATGGTACAATCAGCTCGGGAGCACCTTTATTGTGACTGCTGGAGCCGATGG
AGCCCTCACCGGAACATACGAATCTGCTGTGGGAAACGCCGAATCACGGTACGTCCTCACTGGCCGATAC
GATAGTGCCCCTGCCACCGACGGATCTGGGACTGCCCTGGGATGGACTGTCGCTTGGAAAAACAACTACC
GGAATGCTCATTCTGCCACAACATGGAGTGGACAGTACGTGGGAGGCGCTGAGGCTAGAATCAATACACA
GTGGCTGCTCACATCTGGCACAACCGAGGCAAATGCTTGGAAATCCACCCTGGTGGGACATGACACATTC
ACCAAAGTGAAACCCTCCGCCGCTTCAATCGATGCCGCCAAAAAAGCCGGAGTCAACAACGGCAATCCTC
TGGATGCCGTCCAGCAGCTCGGACCGAAAGATGAACTGTGAGCGGCCGCATAGATAACTGATCCAGTGTG
CTGGAATTAATTCGCTGTCTGCGAGGGCCAGCTGTTGGGGTGAGTACTCCCTCTCAAAAGCGGGCATGAC
TTCTGCGCTAAGATTGTCAGTTTCCAAAAACGAGGAGGATTTGATATTCACCTGGCCCGCGGTGATGCCT
TTGAGGGTGGCCGCGTCCATCTGGTCAGAAAAGACAATCTTTTTGTTGTCAAGCTTGAGGTGTGGCAGGC
TTGAGATCTGGCCATACACTTGAGTGACAATGACATCCACTTTGCCTTTCTCTCCACAGGTGTCCACTCC
CAGGTCCAACTGCAGGTCGAGCATGCATCTAGGGCGGCCAATTCCGCCCCTCTCCCTCCCCCCCCCCTAA
CGTTACTGGCCGAAGCCGCTTGGAATAAGGCCGGTGTGCGTTTGTCTATATGTTATTTTCCACCATATTG
CCGTCTTTTGGCAATGTGAGGGCCCGGAAACCTGGCCCTGTCTTCTTGACGAGCATTCCTAGGGGTCTTT
CCCCTCTCGCCAAAGGAATGCAAGGTCTGTTGAATGTCGTGAAGGAAGCAGTTCCTCTGGAAGCTTCTTG
AAGACAAACAACGTCTGTAGCGACCCTTTGCAGGCAGCGGAACCCCCCACCTGGCGACAGGTGCCTCTGC
GGCCAAAAGCCACGTGTATAAGATACACCTGCAAAGGCGGCACAACCCCAGTGCCACGTTGTGAGTTGGA
TAGTTGTGGAAAGAGTCAAATGGCTCTCCTCAAGCGTATTCAACAAGGGGCTGAAGGATGCCCAGAAGGT
ACCCCATTGTATGGGATCTGATCTGGGGCCTCGGTGCACATGCTTTACATGTGTTTAGTCGAGGTTAAAA
AAACGTCTAGGCCCCCCGAACCACGGGGACGTGGTTTTCCTTTGAAAAACACGATGATAAGCTTGCCACA
ACCCGGGAGGCGCGCCATGATTGAACAAGATGGATTGCACGCAGGTTCTCCGGCCGCTTGGGTGGAGAGG
CTATTCGGCTATGACTGGGCACAACAGACAATCGGCTGCTCTGATGCCGCCGTGTTCCGGCTGTCAGCGC
AGGGGCGCCCGGTTCTTTTTGTCAAGACCGACCTGTCCGGTGCCCTGAATGAACTGCAAGACGAGGCAGC
GCGGCTATCGTGGCTGGCCACGACGGGCGTTCCTTGCGCAGCTGTGCTCGACGTTGTCACTGAAGCGGGA
AGGGACTGGCTGCTATTGGGCGAAGTGCCGGGGCAGGATCTCCTGTCATCTCACCTTGCTCCTGCCGAGA
AAGTATCCATCATGGCTGATGCAATGCGGCGGCTGCATACGCTTGATCCGGCTACCTGCCCATTCGACCA
CCAAGCGAAACATCGCATCGAGCGAGCACGTACTCGGATGGAAGCCGGTCTTGTCGATCAGGATGATCTG
GACGAAGAGCATCAGGGGCTCGCGCCAGCCGAACTGTTCGCCAGGCTCAAGGCGAGCATGCCCGACGGCG
AGGATCTCGTCGTGACCCATGGCGATGCCTGCTTGCCGAATATCATGGTGGAAAATGGCCGCTTTTCTGG
ATTCATCGACTGTGGCCGGCTGGGTGTGGCGGACCGCTATCAGGACATAGCGTTGGCTACCCGTGATATT
GCTGAAGAGCTTGGCGGCGAATGGGCTGACCGCTTCCTCGTGCTTTACGGTATCGCCGCTCCCGATTCGC
AGCGCATCGCCTTCTATCGCCTTCTTGACGAGTTCTTCTGATTAATTAACTCTAGATAACTGATCATAAT
CAGCCATACCACATTTGTAGAGGTTTTACTTGCTTTAAAAAACCTCCCACACCTCCCCCTGAACCTGAAA
CATAAAATGAATGCAATTGTTGTTGTTAACTTGTTTATTGCAGCTTATAATGGTTACAAATAAAGCAATA
GCATCACAAATTTCACAAATAAAGCATTTTTTTCACTGCATTCTAGTTGTGGTTTGTCCAAACTCATCAA
TGTATCTTAACGCGTCGAGTGCATTCTAGTTGTGGTTTGTCCAAACTCATCAATGTATCTTATCATGTCT
GTATACCGTCGACCTCTAGCTAGAGCTTGGCGTAATCATGGTCATAGCTGTTTCCTGTGTGAAATTGTTA
TCCGCTCACAATTCCACACAACATACGAGCCGGAAGCATAAAGTGTAAAGCCTGGGGTGCCTAATGAGTG
AGCTAACTCACATTAATTGCGTTGCGCTCACTGCCCGCTTTCCAGTCGGGAAACCTGTCGTGCCAGCTGC
ATTAATGAATCGGCCAACGCGCGGGGAGAGGCGGTTTGCGTATTGGGCGCTCTTCCGCTTCCTCGCTCAC
TGACTCGCTGCGCTCGGTCGTTCGGCTGCGGCGAGCGGTATCAGCTCACTCAAAGGCGGTAATACGGTTA
TCCACAGAATCAGGGGATAACGCAGGAAAGAACATGTGAGCAAAAGGCCAGCAAAAGGCCAGGAACCGTA
AAAAGGCCGCGTTGCTGGCGTTTTTCCATAGGCTCCGCCCCCCTGACGAGCATCACAAAAATCGACGCTC
AAGTCAGAGGTGGCGAAACCCGACAGGACTATAAAGATACCAGGCGTTTCCCCCTGGAAGCTCCCTCGTG
CGCTCTCCTGTTCCGACCCTGCCGCTTACCGGATACCTGTCCGCCTTTCTCCCTTCGGGAAGCGTGGCGC
TTTCTCAATGCTCACGCTGTAGGTATCTCAGTTCGGTGTAGGTCGTTCGCTCCAAGCTGGGCTGTGTGCA
CGAACCCCCCGTTCAGCCCGACCGCTGCGCCTTATCCGGTAACTATCGTCTTGAGTCCAACCCGGTAAGA
CACGACTTATCGCCACTGGCAGCAGCCACTGGTAACAGGATTAGCAGAGCGAGGTATGTAGGCGGTGCTA
CAGAGTTCTTGAAGTGGTGGCCTAACTACGGCTACACTAGAAGGACAGTATTTGGTATCTGCGCTCTGCT
GAAGCCAGTTACCTTCGGAAAAAGAGTTGGTAGCTCTTGATCCGGCAAACAAACCACCGCTGGTAGCGGT
GGTTTTTTTGTTTGCAAGCAGCAGATTACGCGCAGAAAAAAAGGATCTCAAGAAGATCCTTTGATCTTTT
CTACGGGGTCTGACGCTCAGTGGAACGAAAACTCACGTTAAGGGATTTTGGTCATGAGATTATCAAAAAG
GATCTTCACCTAGATCCTTTTAAATTAAAAATGAAGTTTTAAATCAATCTAAAGTATATATGAGTAAACT
TGGTCTGACAGTTACCAATGCTTAATCAGTGAGGCACCTATCTCAGCGATCTGTCTATTTCGTTCATCCA
TAGTTGCCTGACTCCCCGTCGTGTAGATAACTACGATACGGGAGGGCTTACCATCTGGCCCCAGTGCTGC
AATGATACCGCGAGACCCACGCTCACCGGCTCCAGATTTATCAGCAATAAACCAGCCAGCCGGAAGGGCC
GAGCGCAGAAGTGGTCCTGCAACTTTATCCGCCTCCATCCAGTCTATTAATTGTTGCCGGGAAGCTAGAG
TAAGTAGTTCGCCAGTTAATAGTTTGCGCAACGTTGTTGCCATTGCTACAGGCATCGTGGTGTCACGCTC
GTCGTTTGGTATGGCTTCATTCAGCTCCGGTTCCCAACGATCAAGGCGAGTTACATGATCCCCCATGTTG
TGCAAAAAAGCGGTTAGCTCCTTCGGTCCTCCGATCGTTGTCAGAAGTAAGTTGGCCGCAGTGTTATCAC
TCATGGTTATGGCAGCACTGCATAATTCTCTTACTGTCATGCCATCCGTAAGATGCTTTTCTGTGACTGG
TGAGTACTCAACCAAGTCATTCTGAGAATAGTGTATGCGGCGACCGAGTTGCTCTTGCCCGGCGTCAATA
CGGGATAATACCGCGCCACATAGCAGAACTTTAAAAGTGCTCATCATTGGAAAACGTTCTTCGGGGCGAA
AACTCTCAAGGATCTTACCGCTGTTGAGATCCAGTTCGATGTAACCCACTCGTGCACCCAACTGATCTTC
AGCATCTTTTACTTTCACCAGCGTTTCTGGGTGAGCAAAAACAGGAAGGCAAAATGCCGCAAAAAAGGGA
ATAAGGGCGACACGGAAATGTTGAATACTCATACTCTTCCTTTTTCAATATTATTGAAGCATTTATCAGG
GTTATTGTCTCATGAGCGGATACATATTTGAATGTATTTAGAAAAATAAACAAATAGGGGTTCCGCGCAC
ATTTCCCCGAAAAGTGCCACCTGA
