>Addgene plasmid #65306 | Str-KDEL_neomycin | addgene partial sequence | sequence record 115119 | CMV-F 5'-CGCAAATGGGCGGTAGGCGTG-3'
GCAGAGCTCTCTGGCTAACTAGAGAACCCACTGCTTACTGGCTTATCGAAATTAATACGACTCACTATAG
GGAGACCCAAGCTTGGTACCGAGCTCGGATCGATATCTGCGGCCTAGCTAGCGCTTAAGGCCTGTTAACC
GGTATGGATGTATGCGTCCGTCTTGCCCTGTGGCTCCTCTGGGGACTCCTCCTGCACCAGGGCCAGAGCC
TCAGCCATAGTCACAGTGAGAAGGCGACAGGAACCAGCTCGGGCGCCGGTTTAAACGACCCTAGCAAAGA
CTCAAAAGCTCAGGTGTCCGCTGCCGAGGCTGGCATTACTGGAACATGGTACAATCAGCTCGGGAGCACC
TTTATTGTGACTGCTGGAGCCGATGGAGCCCTCACCGGAACATACGAATCTGCTGTGGGAAACGCCGAAT
CACGGTACGTCCTCACTGGCCGATACGATAGTGCCCCTGCCACCGACGGATCTGGGACTGCCCTGGGATG
GACTGTCGCTTGGAAAAACAACTACCGGAATGCTCATTCTGCCACAACATGGAGTGGACAGTACGTGGGA
GGCGCTGAGGCTAGAATCAATACACAGTGGCTGCTCACATCTGGCACAACCGAGGCAAATGCTTGGAAAT
CCACCCTGGTGGGACATGACACATTCACCAAAGTGAAACCCTCCGCCGCTTCAATCGATGCCGCCAAAAA
AGCCGGAGTCAACAACGGCAATCCTCTGGATGCCGTCCAGCAGCTCGGACCGAAAGATGAACTGTGAGCG
GCCGCATAGATAACTGATCCAGTGTGCT
