>Addgene plasmid #65306 | Str-KDEL_neomycin | addgene partial sequence | sequence record 115962 | synth-int-R 5'-ggagtactcaccccaacagc-3'
ACTGCTTACTGGCTTATCGAAATTAATACGACTCACTATAGGGAGACCCAAGCTTGGTACCGAGCTCGGA
TCGATATCTGCGGCCTAGCTAGCGCTTAAGGCCTGTTAACCGGTATGGATGTATGCGTCCGTCTTGCCCT
GTGGCTCCTCTGGGGACTCCTCCTGCACCAGGGCCAGAGCCTCAGCCATAGTCACAGTGAGAAGGCGACA
GGAACCAGCTCGGGCGCCGGTTTAAACGACCCTAGCAAAGACTCAAAAGCTCAGGTGTCCGCTGCCGAGG
CTGGCATTACTGGAACATGGTACAATCAGCTCGGGAGCACCTTTATTGTGACTGCTGGAGCCGATGGAGC
CCTCACCGGAACATACGAATCTGCTGTGGGAAACGCCGAATCACGGTACGTCCTCACTGGCCGATACGAT
AGTGCCCCTGCCACCGACGGATCTGGGACTGCCCTGGGATGGACTGTCGCTTGGAAAAACAACTACCGGA
ATGCTCATTCTGCCACAACATGGAGTGGACAGTACGTGGGAGGCGCTGAGGCTAGAATCAATACACAGTG
GCTGCTCACATCTGGCACAACCGAGGCAAATGCTTGGAAATCCACCCTGGTGGGACATGACACATTCACC
AAAGTGAAACCCTCCGCCGCTTCAATCGATGCCGCCAAAAAAGCCGGAGTCAACAACGGCAATCCTCTGG
ATGCCGTCCAGCAGCTCGGACCGAAAGATGAACTGTGAGCGGCCGCATAGATAACTGATCCAGTGTGCT
